Addgene plasmid #251551: ABEx4_WT_GFP (ABE8e_V28C_M151E_nCas9_WT)
Purpose: Mammalian expression plasmid encoding an nCas9-WT adenine base editor (ABE8e) carrying the V28C and M151E mutations in the deaminase domain
Depositing lab: George Church. Depositing organization: Harvard Medical School. Publication: Engineered base editors with reduced bystander editing through directed evolution. Perrotta RM, Vinke S, Ferreira R, Moret M, Mahas A, Chiappino-Pepe A, Riedmayr LM, Mehra AT, Lehmann LS, Church GM. Nat Biotechnol. 2025 Dec 18. doi: 10.1038/s41587-025-02937-w. PubMed 41413244.
Backbone
  Vector backbone: pCMV
  Vector type: Mammalian Expression, CRISPR
Growth in bacteria
  Bacterial resistance: Ampicillin, 100 μg/mL
  Growth temperature: 37°C
  Growth strain: DH5alpha
  Copy number: High Copy
Gene/Insert
  Gene/Insert name: ecTadA(8e)_V28C_M151E-nCas9_WT
  Species: Synthetic
  Mutation: ABEx4 V28C_M151E
  Cloning method: Gibson Cloning
Terms and licenses: Academic/Nonprofit Terms; Industry Terms: Not Available to Industry
How to cite: ABEx4_WT_GFP (ABE8e_V28C_M151E_nCas9_WT) was a gift from George Church (Addgene plasmid # 251551 ; http://n2t.net/addgene:251551 ; RRID:Addgene_251551)
