[The description below was written by a language model from this plasmid's Addgene catalogue record and pLannotate feature annotations shown in this document.]
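Description:
ABEx4_WT_GFP (ABE8e_V28C_M151E_nCas9_WT) is a roughly 9 kb mammalian expression plasmid on a pCMV backbone that encodes an engineered adenine base editor. It is propagated in E. coli through a high-copy ColE1/pUC-type origin and selected with ampicillin via the β-lactamase (AmpR) gene and its native promoter. Short remnants of lac regulatory sequences, a pBluescript polylinker, an SV40 promoter and the pBR322 bom region are also annotated, but these are backbone fragments with no evident role in the payload.

The expression cassette is driven by the human CMV immediate-early enhancer and promoter, with a T7 promoter just downstream that could allow in vitro transcription. The open reading frame begins with an E. coli TadA-derived deaminase, recorded as the ABE8e variant carrying the additional V28C and M151E substitutions that define "ABEx4". It continues into Streptococcus pyogenes Cas9, annotated in two contiguous parts. The N-terminal part carries D10A, consistent with the nickase (nCas9) named in the record, and "WT" appears to denote the unmodified Cas9 variant. An EGFP coding sequence follows Cas9 in the same orientation and the unit ends in a bGH polyadenylation signal. The feature table does not show how EGFP is joined to the editor (direct fusion or self-cleaving peptide), nor does it annotate any nuclear localization signals or linkers.

No guide RNA cassette is annotated, so a guide would have to be supplied separately. The plasmid is intended for transient expression in mammalian cells for A•T-to-G•C editing, with EGFP presumably marking transfected cells. The associated study concerns directed evolution of base editors with reduced bystander editing.
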