Features (pLannotate 1.2.2; 18 found; start..end, strand, type, name):
      1..589     +  rep_origin     ori: high-copy-number ColE1/pMB1/pBR322/pUC origin of replication
    772..864     +  CDS            lacI (fragment): lac repressor; lacI; The lac repressor binds to the lac operator to inhibit transcription in E. coli. This inhibition can be relieved by adding lactose or isopropyl-β-D-thiogalactopyranoside (IPTG).
    877..898     +  protein_bind   CAP binding site: CAP binding activates transcription in the presence of cAMP. E. coli catabolite activator protein
    913..943     +  promoter       lac promoter: promoter for the E. coli lac operon
    951..967     +  protein_bind   lac operator: The lac repressor binds to the lac operator to inhibit transcription in E. coli. This inhibition can be relieved by adding lactose or isopropyl-β-D-thiogalactopyranoside (IPTG). lac repressor encoded by lacI
   1016..1032    -  misc_feature   MCS (fragment): pBluescript multiple cloning site
   1037..1058    -  promoter       SV40 promoter (fragment): SV40 enhancer and early promoter
   1062..1286    -  polyA_signal   bGH poly(A) signal: bovine growth hormone polyadenylation signal
   1374..2090    -  CDS            EGFP: EGFP is a basic (constitutively fluorescent) green fluorescent protein published in 1996, derived from Aequorea victoria. It is reported to be a rapidly-maturing weak dimer with moderate acid sensitivity.
   2224..4718    -  CDS            Cas9(C) (fragment): C-terminal portion of Streptococcus pyogenes Cas9 (Zetsche et al., 2015)
   4719..6320    -  CDS            dCas9(N): N-terminal portion of catalytically inactive Streptococcus pyogenes dCas9 carrying the D10A mutation (Zetsche et al., 2015)
   6423..6914    -  CDS            tadA: TADA_ECOLI - Also known as yfhC. Experimental evidence at protein level: Swiss-Prot protein existence level 1. Catalyzes the deamination of adenosine to inosine at the wobble position 34 of tRNA(Arg2). Essential for cell viability. From Escherichia coli (strain K12).
   6985..7003    -  promoter       T7 promoter: promoter for bacteriophage T7 RNA polymerase
   7045..7248    -  promoter       CMV promoter: human cytomegalovirus (CMV) immediate early promoter
   7249..7628    -  enhancer       CMV enhancer: human cytomegalovirus immediate early enhancer
   7783..7827    +  misc_feature   bom (fragment): basis of mobility region from pBR322
   7898..8002    +  promoter       AmpR promoter: bla
   8003..8863    +  CDS            AmpR: β-lactamase; bla; confers resistance to ampicillin, carbenicillin, and related antibiotics
>Addgene plasmid #251551 | ABEx4_WT_GFP (ABE8e_V28C_M151E_nCas9_WT) | addgene full sequence | sequence record 498928 | Addgene NGS Result
TTGAGATCCTTTTTTTCTGCGCGTAATCTGCTGCTTGCAAACAAAAAAACCACCGCTACCAGCGGTGGTT
TGTTTGCCGGATCAAGAGCTACCAACTCTTTTTCCGAAGGTAACTGGCTTCAGCAGAGCGCAGATACCAA
ATACTGTTCTTCTAGTGTAGCCGTAGTTAGGCCACCACTTCAAGAACTCTGTAGCACCGCCTACATACCT
CGCTCTGCTAATCCTGTTACCAGTGGCTGCTGCCAGTGGCGATAAGTCGTGTCTTACCGGGTTGGACTCA
AGACGATAGTTACCGGATAAGGCGCAGCGGTCGGGCTGAACGGGGGGTTCGTGCACACAGCCCAGCTTGG
AGCGAACGACCTACACCGAACTGAGATACCTACAGCGTGAGCTATGAGAAAGCGCCACGCTTCCCGAAGG
GAGAAAGGCGGACAGGTATCCGGTAAGCGGCAGGGTCGGAACAGGAGAGCGCACGAGGGAGCTTCCAGGG
GGAAACGCCTGGTATCTTTATAGTCCTGTCGGGTTTCGCCACCTCTGACTTGAGCGTCGATTTTTGTGAT
GCTCGTCAGGGGGGCGGAGCCTATGGAAAAACGCCAGCAACGCGGCCTTTTTACGGTTCCTGGCCTTTTG
CTGGCCTTTTGCTCACATGTTCTTTCCTGCGTTATCCCCTGATTCTGTGGATAACCGTATTACCGCCTTT
GAGTGAGCTGATACCGCTCGCCGCAGCCGAACGACCGAGCGCAGCGAGTCAGTGAGCGAGGAAGCGGAAG
AGCGCCCAATACGCAAACCGCCTCTCCCCGCGCGTTGGCCGATTCATTAATGCAGCTGGCACGACAGGTT
TCCCGACTGGAAAGCGGGCAGTGAGCGCAACGCAATTAATGTGAGTTAGCTCACTCATTAGGCACCCTAG
GCTTTACACTTTATGCTTCCGGCTCGTATGTTGTGTGGAATTGTGAGCGGATAACAATTTCACACAGGAA
ACAGCTATGACCATGATTACGCCAAGCTCTAGCTAGAGGTCGACGGTATCGAGCCCCAGCTGGTTCTTTC
CGCCTCAGAAGCCATAGAGCCCACCGCATCCCCAGCATGCCTGCTATTGTCTTCCCAATCCTCCCCCTTG
CTGTCCTGCCCCACCCCACCCCCCAGAATAGAATGACACCTACTCAGACAATGCGATGCAATTTCCTCAT
TTTATTAGGAAAGGACAGTGGGAGTGGCACCTTCCAGGGTCAAGGAAGGCACGGGGGAGGGGCAAACAAC
AGATGGCTGGCAACTAGAAGGCACAGTCGAGGCTGATCAGCGGGTTTAAACTCAATGGTGATGGTGATGA
TGACCGGTTAGACTTTCCTCTTCTTCTTGGGAGAACCACCAGACTTGTACAGCTCGTCCATGCCGAGAGT
GATCCCGGCGGCGGTCACGAACTCCAGCAGGACCATGTGATCGCGCTTCTCGTTGGGGTCTTTGCTCAGG
GCGGACTGGGTGCTCAGGTAGTGGTTGTCGGGCAGCAGCACGGGGCCGTCGCCGATGGGGGTGTTCTGCT
GGTAGTGGTCGGCGAGCTGCACGCTGCCGTCCTCGATGTTGTGGCGGATCTTGAAGTTCACCTTGATGCC
GTTCTTCTGCTTGTCGGCCATGATATAGACGTTGTGGCTGTTGTAGTTGTACTCCAGCTTGTGCCCCAGG
ATGTTGCCGTCCTCCTTGAAGTCGATGCCCTTCAGCTCGATGCGGTTCACCAGGGTGTCGCCCTCGAACT
TCACCTCGGCGCGGGTCTTGTAGTTGCCGTCGTCCTTGAAGAAGATGGTGCGCTCCTGGACGTAGCCTTC
GGGCATGGCGGACTTGAAGAAGTCGTGCTGCTTCATGTGGTCGGGGTAGCGGCTGAAGCACTGCACTCCA
TAGGTCAGGGTGGTCACGAGGGTGGGCCAGGGCACGGGCAGCTTGCCGGTGGTGCAGATGAACTTCAGGG
TCAGCTTGCCGTAGGTGGCATCGCCCTCGCCCTCGCCGGACACGCTGAACTTGTGGCCGTTTACGTCGCC
GTCCAGCTCGACCAGGATGGGCACCACCCCGGTGAACAGCTCCTCGCCCTTGCTCACCATAGGTCCAGGG
TTCTCCTCCACGTCTCCAGCCTGCTTCAGCAGGCTGAAGTTAGTAGCTCCGCTTCCGACTTTCCTCTTCT
TCTTGGGCTCGAATTCGCTGCCGTCGGCGGTTCTTTTTGAGCCGCCAGAGTCACCTCCCAGCTGAGACAG
GTCGATCCGTGTCTCGTACAGGCCGGTGATGCTCTGGTGGATCAGGGTGGCGTCCAGCACCTCTTTGGTG
CTGGTGTACCTCTTCCGGTCGATGGTGGTGTCAAAGTACTTGAAGGCGGCAGGGGCTCCCAGATTGGTCA
GGGTAAACAGGTGGATGATATTCTCGGCCTGCTCTCTGATGGGCTTATCCCGGTGCTTGTTGTAGGCGGA
CAGCACTTTGTCCAGATTAGCGTCGGCCAGGATCACTCTCTTGGAGAACTCGCTGATCTGCTCGATGATC
TCGTCCAGGTAGTGCTTGTGCTGTTCCACAAACAGCTGTTTCTGCTCATTATCCTCGGGGGAGCCCTTCA
GCTTCTCATAGTGGCTGGCCAGGTACAGGAAGTTCACATATTTGGAGGGCAGGGCCAGTTCGTTTCCCTT
CTGCAGTTCGCCGGCAGAGGCCAGCATTCTCTTCCGGCCGTTTTCCAGCTCGAACAGGGAGTACTTAGGC
AGCTTGATGATCAGGTCCTTTTTCACTTCTTTGTAGCCCTTGGCTTCCAGAAAGTCGATGGGATTCTTCT
CGAAGCTGCTTCTTTCCATGATGGTGATCCCCAGCAGCTCTTTCACACTCTTCAGTTTCTTGGACTTGCC
CTTTTCCACTTTGGCCACCACCAGCACAGAATAGGCCACGGTGGGGCTGTCGAAGCCGCCGTACTTCTTA
GGGTCCCAGTCCTTCTTTCTGGCGATCAGCTTATCGCTGTTCCTCTTGGGCAGGATAGACTCTTTGCTGA
AGCCGCCTGTCTGCACCTCGGTCTTTTTCACGATATTCACTTGGGGCATGCTCAGCACTTTCCGCACGGT
GGCAAAATCCCGGCCCTTATCCCACACGATCTCCCCGGTTTCGCCGTTTGTCTCGATCAGAGGCCGCTTC
CGGATCTCGCCGTTGGCCAGGGTAATCTCGGTCTTGAAAAAGTTCATGATGTTGCTGTAGAAGAAGTACT
TGGCGGTAGCCTTGCCGATTTCCTGCTCGCTCTTGGCGATCATCTTCCGCACGTCGTACACCTTGTAGTC
GCCGTACACGAACTCGCTTTCCAGCTTAGGGTACTTTTTGATCAGGGCGGTTCCCACGACGGCGTTCAGG
TAGGCGTCGTGGGCGTGGTGGTAGTTGTTGATCTCGCGCACTTTGTAAAACTGGAAATCCTTCCGGAAAT
CGGACACCAGCTTGGACTTCAGGGTGATCACTTTCACTTCCCGGATCAGCTTGTCATTCTCGTCGTACTT
AGTGTTCATCCGGGAGTCCAGGATCTGTGCCACGTGCTTTGTGATCTGCCGGGTTTCCACCAGCTGTCTC
TTGATGAAGCCGGCCTTATCCAGTTCGCTCAGGCCGCCTCTCTCGGCCTTGGTCAGATTGTCGAACTTTC
TCTGGGTAATCAGCTTGGCGTTCAGCAGCTGCCGCCAGTAGTTCTTCATCTTCTTCACGACCTCTTCGGA
GGGCACGTTGTCGCTCTTGCCCCGGTTCTTGTCGCTTCTGGTCAGCACCTTGTTGTCGATGGAGTCGTCC
TTCAGAAAGCTCTGAGGCACGATATGGTCCACATCGTAGTCGGACAGCCGGTTGATGTCCAGTTCCTGGT
CCACGTACATATCCCGCCCATTCTGCAGGTAGTACAGGTACAGCTTCTCGTTCTGCAGCTGGGTGTTTTC
CACGGGGTGTTCTTTCAGGATCTGGCTGCCCAGCTCTTTGATGCCCTCTTCGATCCGCTTCATTCTCTCG
CGGCTGTTCTTCTGTCCCTTCTGGGTGGTCTGGTTCTCTCTGGCCATTTCGATCACGATGTTCTCGGGCT
TGTGCCGGCCCATCACTTTCACGAGCTCGTCCACCACCTTCACTGTCTGCAGGATGCCCTTCTTAATGGC
GGGGCTGCCGGCCAGATTGGCAATGTGCTCGTGCAGGCTATCGCCCTGGCCGGACACCTGGGCTTTCTGG
ATGTCCTCTTTAAAGGTCAGGCTGTCGTCGTGGATCAGCTGCATGAAGTTTCTGTTGGCGAAGCCGTCGG
ACTTCAGGAAATCCAGGATTGTCTTGCCGGACTGCTTGTCCCGGATGCCGTTGATCAGCTTCCGGCTCAG
CCTGCCCCAGCCGGTGTATCTCCGCCGCTTCAGCTGCTTCATCACTTTGTCGTCGAACAGGTGGGCATAG
GTTTTCAGCCGTTCCTCGATCATCTCTCTGTCCTCAAACAGTGTCAGGGTCAGCACGATATCTTCCAGAA
TGTCCTCGTTTTCCTCATTGTCCAGGAAGTCCTTGTCCTTGATAATTTTCAGCAGATCGTGGTATGTGCC
CAGGGAGGCGTTGAACCGATCTTCCACGCCGGAGATTTCCACGGAGTCGAAGCACTCGATTTTCTTGAAG
TAGTCCTCTTTCAGCTGCTTCACGGTCACTTTCCGGTTGGTCTTGAACAGCAGGTCCACGATGGCCTTTT
TCTGCTCGCCGCTCAGGAAGGCGGGCTTTCTCATTCCCTCGGTCACGTATTTCACTTTGGTCAGCTCGTT
ATACACGGTGAAGTACTCGTACAGCAGGCTGTGCTTGGGCAGCACCTTCTCGTTGGGCAGGTTCTTATCG
AAGTTGGTCATCCGCTCGATGAAGCTCTGGGCGGAAGCGCCCTTGTCCACCACTTCCTCGAAGTTCCAGG
GGGTGATGGTTTCCTCGCTCTTTCTGGTCATCCAGGCGAATCTGCTGTTTCCCCTGGCCAGAGGGCCCAC
GTAGTAGGGGATGCGGAAGGTCAGGATCTTCTCGATCTTTTCCCGGTTGTCCTTCAGGAATGGGTAAAAA
TCTTCCTGCCGCCGCAGAATGGCGTGCAGCTCTCCCAGGTGGATCTGGTGGGGGATGCTGCCGTTGTCGA
AGGTCCGCTGCTTCCGCAGCAGGTCCTCTCTGTTCAGCTTCACGAGCAGTTCCTCGGTGCCGTCCATCTT
TTCCAGGATGGGCTTGATGAACTTGTAGAACTCTTCCTGGCTGGCTCCGCCGTCAATGTAGCCGGCGTAG
CCGTTCTTGCTCTGGTCGAAGAAAATCTCTTTGTACTTCTCAGGCAGCTGCTGCCGCACGAGAGCTTTCA
GCAGGGTCAGGTCCTGGTGGTGCTCGTCGTATCTCTTGATCATAGAGGCGCTCAGGGGGGCCTTGGTGAT
CTCGGTGTTCACTCTCAGGATGTCGCTCAGCAGGATGGCGTCGGACAGGTTCTTGGCGGCCAGAAACAGG
TCGGCGTACTGGTCGCCGATCTGGGCCAGCAGGTTGTCCAGGTCGTCGTCGTAGGTGTCCTTGCTCAGCT
GCAGTTTGGCATCCTCGGCCAGGTCGAAGTTGCTCTTGAAGTTGGGGGTCAGGCCCAGGCTCAGGGCAAT
CAGGTTTCCGAACAGGCCATTCTTCTTCTCGCCGGGCAGCTGGGCGATCAGATTTTCCAGCCGTCTGCTC
TTGCTCAGTCTGGCAGACAGGATGGCCTTGGCGTCCACGCCGCTGGCGTTGATGGGGTTTTCCTCGAACA
GCTGGTTGTAGGTCTGCACCAGCTGGATGAACAGCTTGTCCACGTCGCTGTTGTCGGGGTTCAGGTCGCC
CTCGATCAGGAAGTGGCCCCGGAACTTGATCATGTGGGCCAGGGCCAGATAGATCAGCCGCAGGTCGGCC
TTGTCGGTGCTGTCCACCAGTTTCTTTCTCAGGTGGTAGATGGTGGGGTACTTCTCGTGGTAGGCCACCT
CGTCCACGATGTTGCCGAAGATGGGGTGCCGCTCGTGCTTCTTATCCTCTTCCACCAGGAAGGACTCTTC
CAGTCTGTGGAAGAAGCTGTCGTCCACCTTGGCCATCTCGTTGCTGAAGATCTCTTGCAGATAGCAGATC
CGGTTCTTCCGTCTGGTGTATCTTCTTCTGGCGGTTCTCTTCAGCCGGGTGGCCTCGGCTGTTTCGCCGC
TGTCGAACAGCAGGGCTCCGATCAGGTTCTTCTTGATGCTGTGCCGGTCGGTGTTGCCCAGCACCTTGAA
TTTCTTGCTGGGCACCTTGTACTCGTCGGTGATCACGGCCCAGCCCACAGAGTTGGTGCCGATGGCCAGG
CCGATGCTGTACTTCTTGTCTGACCCCCCGCTGCTGCCCCCGCTGCTTTCAGGTGTTGCGCTCTCGCTTG
TGCCAGGTGTCTCAGAGCCAGAGGAGCCTCCGCTAGATCCTCCGGAGTTGATGGAGCTCTGGGCCTTCTT
CTGAGCATTGAACACCTGTCTAGGCTCCCGGTAGAAATCGCACAGCAGGGCGGCACATTCATCTGCCAGG
ATTCCCTCGGTAATTTCGACGCGGTGATTCATGCCGGGGTAGTTCAGCACGTTCATCAGGGAGCCTGCGG
CGCCTCTTTTGCTGTTCCTCACGCCAAACACCACGCGGCCGATCCTAGAGTGGATCATGGCGCCGGCGCA
CATCACGCAAGGCTCGAATGTCACGTACAGGGTGGCGTCAATCAGTCTGTAGTTCTGCATGACCAGGCCG
CCCTGTCTCAGGGCCATAATTTCGGCATGGGCTGTTGGGTCGTGCAGGCCGATGGCTCTGTTCCAGCCCT
CGCCGATCACTCTATTGTTCAGCACCAGCACGGCTCCCACAGGGCACTCCCTCTCATCGCGTGCCCTCTT
GGCCAGGGTCAGGGCATGTCTCATCCAGTACTCGTGGGAAAACTCCACCTCAGAGACTTTCCGCTTCTTC
TTTGGTGACTCGAACTCGCTTCCGTCGGCTGTCCGTTTCATGGTGGCGGCTCTCCCTATAGTGAGTCGTA
TTAGCGGCCGCGGATCTCTAGCGGATCTGACGGTTCACTAAACCAGCTCTGCTTATATAGACCTCCCACC
GTACACGCCTACCGCCCATTTGCGTCAATGGGGCGGAGTTGTTACGACATTTTGGAAAGTCCCGTTGATT
TTGGTGCCAAAACAAACTCCCATTGACGTCAATGGGGTGGAGACTTGGAAATCCCCGTGAGTCAAACCGC
TATCCACGCCCATTGATGTACTGCCAAAACCGCATCACCATGGTAATAGCGATGACTAATACGTAGATGT
ACTGCCAAGTAGGAAAGTCCCATAAGGTCATGTACTGGGCATAATGCCAGGCGGGCCATTTACCGTCATT
GACGTCAATAGGGGGCGTACTTGGCATATGATACACTTGATGTACTGCCAAGTGGGCAGTTTACCGTAAA
TACTCCACCCATTGACGTCAATGGAAAGTCCCTATTGGCGTTACTATGGGAACATACGTCATTATTGACG
TCAATGGGCGGGGGTCGTTGGGCGGTCAGCCAGGCGGGCCATTTACCGTAAGTTATGTAACGCGGAACTC
CATATATGGGCTATGAACTAATGACCCCGTAATTGATTACTATTAATAACTAGTCAATAATCAATGTCAA
CGCGTATATCTGGCCCGTACATCGCGAAGCAGCGCAAAACGCCTAACCCTAAGCAGATTCTTCATGCAAT
TGTCGGTCAAGCCTTGCCTTGTTGTAGCTTAAATTTTGCTCGCGCACTACTCAGCGACCTCCAACACACA
AGCAGGGAGCAGATACTGGCTTAACTATGCGGCATCAGAGCAGATTGTACTGAGAGTCGACCCTAGGGGA
TCGGGAGATCGATCTCCCGATCCGTCGACGTCAGGTGGCACTTTTCGGGGAAATGTGCGCGGAACCCCTA
TTTGTTTATTTTTCTAAATACATTCAAATATGTATCCGCTCATGAGACAATAACCCTGATAAATGCTTCA
ATAATATTGAAAAAGGAAGAGTATGAGTATTCAACATTTCCGTGTCGCCCTTATTCCCTTTTTTGCGGCA
TTTTGCCTTCCTGTTTTTGCTCACCCAGAAACGCTGGTGAAAGTAAAAGATGCTGAAGATCAGTTGGGTG
CACGAGTGGGTTACATCGAACTGGATCTCAACAGCGGTAAGATCCTTGAGAGTTTTCGCCCCGAAGAACG
TTTTCCAATGATGAGCACTTTTAAAGTTCTGCTATGTGGCGCGGTATTATCCCGTATTGACGCCGGGCAA
GAGCAACTCGGTCGCCGCATACACTATTCTCAGAATGACTTGGTTGAGTACTCACCAGTCACAGAAAAGC
ATCTTACGGATGGCATGACAGTAAGAGAATTATGCAGTGCTGCCATAACCATGAGTGATAACACTGCGGC
CAACTTACTTCTGACAACGATCGGAGGACCGAAGGAGCTAACCGCTTTTTTGCACAACATGGGGGATCAT
GTAACTCGCCTTGATCGTTGGGAACCGGAGCTGAATGAAGCCATACCAAACGACGAGCGTGACACCACGA
TGCCTGTAGCAATGGCAACAACGTTGCGCAAACTATTAACTGGCGAACTACTTACTCTAGCTTCCCGGCA
ACAATTAATAGACTGGATGGAGGCGGATAAAGTTGCAGGACCACTTCTGCGCTCGGCCCTTCCGGCTGGC
TGGTTTATTGCTGATAAATCTGGAGCCGGTGAGCGTGGGTCTCGCGGTATCATTGCAGCACTGGGGCCAG
ATGGTAAGCCCTCCCGTATCGTAGTTATCTACACGACGGGGAGTCAGGCAACTATGGATGAACGAAATAG
ACAGATCGCTGAGATAGGTGCCTCACTGATTAAGCATTGGTAACTGTCAGACCAAGTTTACTCATATATA
CTTTAGATTGATTTAAAACTTCATTTTTAATTTAAAAGGATCTAGGTGAAGATCCTTTTTGATAATCTCA
TGACCAAAATCCCTTAACGTGAGTTTTCGTTCCACTGAGTGTCAGACCCCGTAGAAAAGATCAAAGGATC
TTC
